>Addgene plasmid #215972 | AA368 | addgene full sequence | sequence record 431505 | Addgene NGS Result
TCGCGCGTTTCGGTGATGACGGTGAAAACCTCTGACACATGCAGCTCCCGGAGACGGTCACAGCTTGTCT
GTAAGCGGATGCCGGGAGCAGACAAGCCCGTCAGGGCGCGTCAGCGGGTGTTGGCGGGTGTCGGGGCTGG
CTTAACTATGCGGCATCAGAGCAGATTGTACTGAGAGTGCACCATATGCGGTGTGAAATACCGCACAGAT
GCGTAAGGAGAAAATACCGCATCAGGCGCCATTCGCCATTCAGGCTGCGCAACTGTTGGGAAGGGCGATC
GGTGCGGGCCTCTTCGCTATTACGCCAGCTGGCGAAAGGGGGATGTGCTGCAAGGCGATTAAGTTGGGTA
ACGCCAGGGTTTTCCCAGTCACGACGTTGTAAAACGACGGCCAGAGAATTCGAGCTCGGTACCTCGCGAA
TACATCTAGATGAAGACGTACACCATGAATGGCATCAACTCTGAATCAAATCTTTGCAGATGCACCTACT
TCTCATTTCCACTGTCACATCATTTTTCCAGATCTCGCTGCCTGTTATGTGGCCCACAAACCAAGACACG
TTTTATGGCCATTAAAGCTGGCTGATCGTCGCCAAACACCAAATACATATCAATATGTACATTCGAGAAA
GAAGCGATCAAAGAAGCCTCTTCGGGCGAGTAGGAGAATGCGGAGGAGAAGGAGAACGAGCTGATCTAGT
ATCTCTCCACAATCCAATGCCAACTGACCAACTGGCCATATTCGGAGCAATTTGAAGCCAATTTCCATCG
CCTGGCGATCGCTCCATTCTTGGCTATATGTTTTTCACCGTTCCCGGGGCCATTTTCAAAGACTCGTCGG
TAAGATAAGATTGTGTCACTCGCTGTCTCTCTTCATTTGTCGAAGAATGCTGAGGAATTTCGCGATGACG
TCGGCGAGTATTTTGAAGAATGAGAATAATTTGTATTTATACGAAAATCAGTTAGTGGAATTTTCTACAA
AAACATGTTATCTATAGATAATTTTGTTGCAAAATATGTTGACTATGACAAAGATTGTATGTATATACCT
TTAATGTATTCTCATTTTCTTATGTATTTATAATGGCAATGATGATACTGATGATATTTTAAGATGATGC
CAGACCACAGGCTGATTTCTGCGTCTTTTGCCGAACGCAGTGCATGTGCGGTTGTTGTTTTTTGGAATAG
TTTCAATTTTCGGACTGTCCGCTTTGATTTCAGTTTCTTGGCTTATTCAAAAAGCAAAGTAAAGCCAAAA
AAGCGAGATGGCAATACCAAATGCGGCAAAACGGTAGTGGAAGGAAAGGGGTGCGGGGCAGCGGAAGGAA
GGGTGGGGCGGGGCGTGGCGGGGTCTGTGGCTGGGCGCGACGTCACCGACGTTGGAGCCACTCCTTTGAC
CATGTGTGCGTGTGTGTATTATTCGTGTCTCGCCACTCGCCGGTTGTTTTTTTCTTTTTATCTCGCTCTC
TCTAGCGCCATCTCGTACGCATGCTCAACGCACCGCATGTTGCCGTGTCCTTTATGCGTCATTTTGGCTC
GAAATAGGCAATTATTTAAACAAAGATTAGTCAACGAAAACGCTAAAATAAATAAGTCTACAATATGGTT
ACTTATTGCCATGTGTGTGCAGCCAACGATAGCAACAAAAGCAACAACACAGTGGCTTTCCCTCTTTCAC
TTTTTGTTTGCAAGCGCGTGCGAGCAAGACGGCACGACCGGCAAACGCAATTACGCTGACAAAGAGCAGA
CGAAGTTTTGGCCGAAAAACATCAAGGCGCCTGATACGAATGCATTTGCAATAACAATTGCGATATTTAA
TATTGTTTATGAAGCTGTTTGACTTCAAAACACACAAAAAAAAAAATAAAACAAATTATTTGAAAGAGAA
TTAGGAATCGGACAGCTTATCGTTACGGGCTAACAGCACACCCAGACGAAATAGCTTACCTGACGTCACA
GCCTCTGGAAGAACTGCCGCCAAGCAGAGAGAGAGAGAAAAAGAGGGAGAGCAGCTTAGACCGCATGTGC
TTGTGTGTGAGGGGTCTCTCTCTTCGTCTGCTGTTTGCGCAAACGCATAGACTGCACTGAGAAAATCGAT
TACCTATTTTTTATGAATGAATATTTGCACTATTACTATTCAAAACTATTAAGATAGCAATCACATTCAA
TAGCCAAATACTATACCACCTGAGCGATGCAACGAAATGATCAATTTGAGCAAAAATGCTGCATATTTAG
GACGGCATCATTATAGAAATGCTTCTTGCTGTGTACTTTTCTCTCGTCTGGCAGCTGTTTCGCCGTTATT
GTTAAAACCGGCTTAAGTTAGGTGTGTTTTCTACGACTAGTGATGCCCCTACTAGAAGATGTGTGTTGCA
CAAATGTCCCTGAATAACCAATTTGAAGTGCAGATAGCAGTAAACGTAAGCTAATATGAATATTATTTAA
CTGTAATGTTTTAATATCGCTGGACATTACTAATAAACCCACTATAAACACATGTACATATGTATGTTTT
GGCATACAATGAGTAGTTGGGGAAAAAATGTGTAAAAGCACCGTGACCATCACAGCATAAAGATAACCAG
CTGAAGTATCGAATATGAGTAACCCCCAAATTGAATCACATGCCGCAACTGATAGGACCCATGGAAGTAC
ACTCTTCATGGCGATATACAAGACACACACAAGCACGAACACCCAGTTGCGGAGGAAATTCTCCGTAAAT
GAAAACCCAATCGGCGAACAATTCATACCCATATATGGTAAAAGTTTTGAACGCGACTTGAGAGCGGAGA
GCATTGCGGCTGATAAGGTTTTAGCGCTAAGCGGGCTTTATAAAACGGGCTGCGGGACCAGTTTTCATAT
CACTACCGTTTGAGTTCTTGTGCTGTGTGGATACTCCTCCCGACACAAAGCCGCTCCATCAGCCAGCAGT
CGTCTAATCCAGAGACCCCGGATCGGAGGAGCGTCTTCATCGGATCCCGGGCCCGTCGACTGCAGAGGCC
TGCATGCAAGCTTGGTGTAATCATGGTCATAGCTGTTTCCTGTGTGAAATTGTTATCCGCTCACAATTCC
ACACAACATACGAGCCGGAAGCATAAAGTGTAAAGCCTGGGGTGCCTAATGAGTGAGCTAACTCACATTA
ATTGCGTTGCGCTCACTGCCCGCTTTCCAGTCGGGAAACCTGTCGTGCCAGCTGCATTAATGAATCGGCC
AACGCGCGGGGAGAGGCGGTTTGCGTATTGGGCGCTCTTCCGCTTCCTCGCTCACTGACTCGCTGCGCTC
GGTCGTTCGGCTGCGGCGAGCGGTATCAGCTCACTCAAAGGCGGTAATACGGTTATCCACAGAATCAGGG
GATAACGCAGGAAAGAACATGTGAGCAAAAGGCCAGCAAAAGGCCAGGAACCGTAAAAAGGCCGCGTTGC
TGGCGTTTTTCCATAGGCTCCGCCCCCCTGACGAGCATCACAAAAATCGACGCTCAAGTCAGAGGTGGCG
AAACCCGACAGGACTATAAAGATACCAGGCGTTTCCCCCTGGAAGCTCCCTCGTGCGCTCTCCTGTTCCG
ACCCTGCCGCTTACCGGATACCTGTCCGCCTTTCTCCCTTCGGGAAGCGTGGCGCTTTCTCATAGCTCAC
GCTGTAGGTATCTCAGTTCGGTGTAGGTCGTTCGCTCCAAGCTGGGCTGTGTGCACGAACCCCCCGTTCA
GCCCGACCGCTGCGCCTTATCCGGTAACTATCGTCTTGAGTCCAACCCGGTAAGACACGACTTATCGCCA
CTGGCAGCAGCCACTGGTAACAGGATTAGCAGAGCGAGGTATGTAGGCGGTGCTACAGAGTTCTTGAAGT
GGTGGCCTAACTACGGCTACACTAGAAGAACAGTATTTGGTATCTGCGCTCTGCTGAAGCCAGTTACCTT
CGGAAAAAGAGTTGGTAGCTCTTGATCCGGCAAACAAACCACCGCTGGTAGCGGTGGTTTTTTTGTTTGC
AAGCAGCAGATTACGCGCAGAAAAAAAGGATCTCAAGAAGATCCTTTGATCTTTTCTACGGGGTCTGACG
CTCAGTGGAACGAAAACTCACGTTAAGGGATTTTGGTCATGAGATTATCAAAAAGGATCTTCACCTAGAT
CCTTTTAAATTAAAAATGAAGTTTTAAATCAAGCCCAATCTGAATAATGTTACAACCAATTAACCAATTC
TGATTAGAAAAACTCATCGAGCATCAAATGAAACTGCAATTTATTCATATCAGGATTATCAATACCATAT
TTTTGAAAAAGCCGTTTCTGTAATGAAGGAGAAAACTCACCGAGGCAGTTCCATAGGATGGCAAGATCCT
GGTATCGGTCTGCGATTCCGACTCGTCCAACATCAATACAACCTATTAATTTCCCCTCGTCAAAAATAAG
GTTATCAAGTGAGAAATCACCATGAGTGACGACTGAATCCGGTGAGAATGGCAAAAGTTTATGCATTTCT
TTCCAGACTTGTTCAACAGGCCAGCCATTACGCTCGTCATCAAAATCACTCGCATCAACCAAACCGTTAT
TCATTCGTGATTGCGCCTGAGCGAGACGAAATACGCGATCGCTGTTAAAAGGACAATTACAAACAGGAAT
CGAATGCAACCGGCGCAGGAACACTGCCAGCGCATCAACAATATTTTCACCTGAATCAGGATATTCTTCT
AATACCTGGAATGCTGTTTTTCCGGGGATCGCAGTGGTGAGTAACCATGCATCATCAGGAGTACGGATAA
AATGCTTGATGGTCGGAAGAGGCATAAATTCCGTCAGCCAGTTTAGTCTGACCATCTCATCTGTAACATC
ATTGGCAACGCTACCTTTGCCATGTTTCAGAAACAACTCTGGCGCATCGGGCTTCCCATACAAGCGATAG
ATTGTCGCACCTGATTGCCCGACATTATCGCGAGCCCATTTATACCCATATAAATCAGCATCCATGTTGG
AATTTAATCGCGGCCTCGACGTTTCCCGTTGAATATGGCTCATAACACCCCTTGTATTACTGTTTATGTA
AGCAGACAGTTTTATTGTTCATGATGATATATTTTTATCTTGTGCAATGTAACATCAGAGATTTTGAGAC
ACGGGCCAGAGCTGCA
Features (pLannotate 1.2.2; 10 found; start..end, strand, type, name):
    137..236     +  misc_feature   bom (fragment): basis of mobility region from pBR322
    242..399     -  CDS            lacZα (fragment): LacZα fragment of β-galactosidase; lacZ fragment
    444..2956    +  promoter       Ac5 promoter: Drosophila melanogaster actin 5C promoter
   3060..3076    -  protein_bind   lac operator: The lac repressor binds to the lac operator to inhibit transcription in E. coli. This inhibition can be relieved by adding lactose or isopropyl-β-D-thiogalactopyranoside (IPTG). lac repressor encoded by lacI
   3084..3114    -  promoter       lac promoter: promoter for the E. coli lac operon
   3129..3150    -  protein_bind   CAP binding site: CAP binding activates transcription in the presence of cAMP. E. coli catabolite activator protein
   3163..3255    -  CDS            lacI (fragment): lac repressor; lacI; The lac repressor binds to the lac operator to inhibit transcription in E. coli. This inhibition can be relieved by adding lactose or isopropyl-β-D-thiogalactopyranoside (IPTG).
   3438..4026    -  rep_origin     ori: high-copy-number ColE1/pMB1/pBR322/pUC origin of replication
   4204..5013    -  CDS            KanR: aminoglycoside phosphotransferase; aph(3')-Ia; confers resistance to kanamycin in bacteria or G418 (Geneticin®) in eukaryotes
   5120..35      +  CDS            rop (fragment) (across the origin): Rop protein, which maintains plasmids at low copy number; rop
