[The description below was written by a language model from this plasmid's Addgene catalogue record and pLannotate feature annotations shown in this document.]
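Description:
AA368 is a Fragmid "fragment" plasmid, one of a set of modular parts designed to be combined into complete expression vectors rather than used on its own. It is built on the pUC57-Kan cloning backbone and is about 5.1 kb. Propagation in E. coli relies on a high-copy ColE1/pUC-type origin of replication, and selection is by kanamycin through the aminoglycoside phosphotransferase (KanR) gene. The remaining annotated backbone features are typical pUC remnants: a lac promoter with its operator and CAP binding site, a partial lacZα coding region interrupted by the insert, and short fragments of lacI, rop and the pBR322 bom region. None of these contributes to the function of the part itself.

The payload, named Act5C_v1, is annotated as the Drosophila melanogaster actin 5C (Ac5) promoter and spans roughly 2.5 kb between the lacZα fragment and the lac promoter region. Act5C is a strong, constitutive RNA polymerase II promoter widely used for expression in Drosophila cells, which matches the record's designation of this module as a Pol II promoter for ubiquitous expression. No coding sequence, reporter, tag or terminator is annotated downstream of it, so the plasmid supplies only the promoter; the gene to be driven would come from other modules joined during assembly. The record does not state the cloning method or the flanking sites used to release and join the fragment. The associated work concerns modular vector assembly for rapid evaluation of CRISPR technologies, so this part would typically serve as the promoter module when building such constructs, most plausibly for insect cell systems.
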