Addgene plasmid #215972: AA368
Purpose: Fragmid fragment: (Pol 2 promoter) ubiquitous expression
Depositing lab: John Doench. Depositing organization: Broad Institute. Publication: Modular vector assembly enables rapid assessment of emerging CRISPR technologies. McGee AV, Liu YV, Griffith AL, Szegletes ZM, Wen B, Kraus C, Miller NW, Steger RJ, Escude Velasco B, Bosch JA, Zirin JD, Viswanatha R, Sontheimer EJ, Goodale A, Greene MA, Green TM, Doench JG. Cell Genom. 2024 Mar 13;4(3):100519. doi: 10.1016/j.xgen.2024.100519. PubMed 38484704.
Backbone
  Vector backbone: pUC57-Kan
  Vector type: Fragment
Growth in bacteria
  Bacterial resistance: Kanamycin, 50 μg/mL
  Growth temperature: 37°C
  Growth strain: DH5alpha
  Copy number: Unknown
Gene/Insert
  Gene/Insert name: Act5C_v1
  Species: Other
  Cloning method: Unknown
Resource information
  A portion of this plasmid was derived from a plasmid made by: Genscript ID: U135JHJ190-18
Terms and licenses: Academic/Nonprofit Terms; Industry Terms: Not Available to Industry
Depositor comments: Please visit https://www.biorxiv.org/content/10.1101/2023.10.25.564061v1 for bioRxiv preprint.
How to cite: AA368 was a gift from John Doench (Addgene plasmid # 215972 ; http://n2t.net/addgene:215972 ; RRID:Addgene_215972)
